>Addgene plasmid #39993 | pSCC2 | addgene full sequence | sequence record 327139 | Addgene NGS Result
ATAAAAAACATACAGATAACCATCTGCGGTGATAAATTATCTCTGGCGGTGTTGACATAAATACCACTGG
CGGTGATACTGAGCACATCAGCAGGACGCACTGACCACCATGAAGGTGACGCTCTTAAAAATTAAGCCCT
GAAGAAGGGCAGCATTCAAAGCAGAAGGCTTTGGGGTGTGTGATACGAAACGAAGCATTGGCCGTAAGTG
CGATTCCGGATTAGCTGCCAATGTGCCAATCGCGGGGGGTTTTCGTTCAGGACTACAACTGCCACACACC
ACCAAAGCTAACTGACAGGAGAATCCAGATGGATGCACAAACACGCCGCCGCGAACGTCGCGCAGAGAAA
CAGGCTCAATGGAAAGCAGCAAATCCCCTGTTGGTTGGGGTAAGCGCAAAACCAGTTGATCCGGCTGGAA
ATACAGGAACGCACACTGGATGGTCCTTCGTTGTCGCTGTGATGGCGAAACTATGAAAAATGGCAGGTTC
GGTGGATTTTGACGGGCTAATGTGGTCTGCACCATCTGGTTGCATAGGTATTCATACGGTTAAAATTTAT
CAGGCGCGATCGCGGCAGTTTTTCGGGTGGTTTGTTGCCATTTTTACCTGTCTGCTGCCGTGATCGCGAT
GAACGCGTTTTAGCGGTGCGTACAATTAAGGGATTATGGTAAATCAAACGTATGTTAATCTATCGACATA
TGTAACTTTATAAAATAACAGTGGAAACATGGATTCATGTCTAATAAAAAACAGTCAAATAGGCTAACTG
AACAACATAAGTTATCTCAAGGTGTAATTGGGATTTTTGGGGATTATGCAAAAGCTCATGATCTCGCTGT
TGGTGAGGTTTCAAAATTAGTAAAGAAAGCTCTTAGCAACGAATACCCTCAATTATCATTTCGATATAGA
GATAGTATAAAGAAAACAGAAATAAATGAAGCTTTAAAAAAAATTGACCCTGATCTTGGCGGTACTTTAT
TTGTTTCAAATTCCAGCATCAAACCTGATGGTGGAATTGTAGAGGTCAAAGATGATTATGGTGAATGGAG
AGTTGTACTTGTTGCTGAAGCCAAACACCAAGGTAAAGATATTATAAATATAAGGAATGGTTTGTTAGTT
GGGAAAAGAGGAGATCAAGATTTAATGGCTGCTGGTAATGCTATCGAAAGATCTCATAAGAATATATCAG
AGATAGCGAATTTTATGCTCTCTGAGAGCCACTTTCCTTACGTCCTTTTCTTAGAGGGGTCTAACTTTTT
AACAGAAAATATCTCAATAACAAGACCAGATGGAAGGGTTGTTAATCTTGAGTATAATTCTGGTATATTA
AATAGGTTAGATCGACTAACTGCAGCTAATTATGGAATGCCTATAAATAGTAATCTATGTATTAACAAAT
TTGTAAATCATAAAGACAAAAGCATTATGCTACAAGCAGCATCTATATATACTCAAGGAGATGGGAGGGA
GTGGGATTCGAAAATCATGTTTGAAATAATGTTTGATATATCAACGACTTCGCTCAGAGTGTTGGGGCGT
GACTTGTTTGAACAGCTTACATCTAAGTGATATTTTTTATTTTAATAAGGTTTTAATTAATGGCTAGAAA
TGCAACAAACAAGTTACTGCACAAAGCTAAAAAATCGAAAAGCGACGAATTTTACACTCAGTATTGTGAT
ATTGAGAACGAACTGCAATACTACAGAGAGCACTTCTCTGATAAGGTTGTTTATTGCAATTGTGATGATC
CTAGAGTAAGCAATTTCTTTAAATATTTTGCAGTGAATTTTGATAATCTTGGCTTGAAAAAGTTAATAGC
ATCTTGCTATGTAGAGAATAAAGAAGGTTTTTCTAGTAGCGAAGCCGCGAAGAACGGATTTTACTATGAA
TATCATAAAGAAAATGGAAAGAAATTAGTTTTTGATGATATTAGTGTTTCTTCTTTCTGTGGCGATGGCG
ATTTTCGCAGTTCGGAGAGCATTGATCTGCTAAAAAAATCAGATATTGTTGTTACGAATCCTCCATTCTC
GTTATTTAGAGAGTATCTTGATCAACTAATTAAGTATGATAAGAAATTCCTTATAATTGCTAATGTTAAT
TCAATAACATATAAAGAGGTGTTTAATCTAATTAAGGAAAATAAGATTTGGCTTGGGGTTCATCTCGGGA
GAGGTGTTTCTGGATTTATTGTTCCAGAGCATTATGAATTATATGGTACTGAGGCGAGAATTGATTCTAA
TGGTAATAGAATTATCTCGCCAAACAACTGCTTATGGCTAACTAACCTAGATGTCTTTATTAGGCATAAA
GACTTGCCTCTTACAAGAAAATATTTTGGGAATGAAAGTTCATATCCAAAATATGATAATTATGATGCTA
TAAATGTAAACAAAACAAAGGATATTCCATTAGATTACAATGGGGTTATGGGGGTTCCTATCACATTCTT
GCATAAGTTTAACCCTGAGCAATTTGAGTTAATAAAATTTAGAAAGGGTGTTGATGAAAAAGATTTGTCT
ATAAATGGTAAATGCCCTTATTTCAGAATTTTGATAAAAAACAAACGATTACAAAAGTAATTGATGTTTG
TTAGTTTTTTCTTGAGATCATTAGCTTCCCGGATCAACCGCCCTATTCTCTCGCTGAATCGCAAACCGAA
ATCACGAGTAGAAAGCGCACTAAATCCGATAGACCTTACAGTGCTGGCTGAATACCACAAACAGATTGAA
AGCAACCTGCAACGTATTGAGCGCAAGAATCAGCGCACATGGTACAGCAAGCCTGGCGAACGCGGCATAA
CATGCAGTGGACGCCAGAAAATTAAGGGAAAATCGATTCCTCTTATCTAGTTACTTAGATATTGGCCTTG
GCTTTATCTCAATATTATATGGATCATAGCTGGCAACTAATTCAGTCCAGTAAATATCCTCAATAGGGAA
TAATATATGCTTTCCATTCCATCGGGAAAAAGTTTTGTTCAACACACCAAGCTCAATCAACTCACTAATG
TATGGGAATTGTTTTGATGTAACCACATACTTCCTGCCTTCATTAAGGGCTGCGCACAAAACCATAGATT
GCTCTTCTGTAAGGTTTTGAATTACTGATCGCACTTTATCGTTTTGCATCTTAATGCGTTTTCTTAGCTT
AAATCGCTTATATCTGGCGCTGGCAATAGCTGATAATCGATGCACATTAATTGCTAGCGAAAATGCAAGA
GCAAAGACGAAAACATGCCACACATGAGGAATACCGATTCTCTCATTAACATATTCAGGCCAGTTATCTG
GGCTTAAAAGCAGAAGTCCAACCCAGATAACGATCATATACATGGTTCTCTCCAGAGGTTCATTACTGAA
CACTCGTCCGAGAATAACGAGTGGATCCTCTACGCCGGACGCATCGTGGCCGGCATCACCGGCGCCACAG
GTGCGGTTGCTGGCGCCTATATCGCCGACATCACCGATGGGGAAGATCGGGCTCGCCACTTCGGGCTCAT
GAGCGCTTGTTTCGGCGTGGGTATGGTGGCAGGCCCCGTGGCCGGGGGACTGTTGGGCGCCATCTCCTTG
CATGCACCATTCCTTGCGGCGGCGGTGCTCAACGGCCTCAACCTACTACTGGGCTGCTTCCTAATGCAGG
AGTCGCATAAGGGAGAGCGTCGACCGATGCCCTTGAGAGCCTTCAACCCAGTCAGCTCCTTCCGGTGGGC
GCGGGGCATGACTATCGTCGCCGCACTTATGACTGTCTTCTTTATCATGCAACTCGTAGGACAGGTGCCG
GCAGCGCTCTGGGTCATTTTCGGCGAGGACCGCTTTCGCTGGAGCGCGACGATGATCGGCCTGTCGCTTG
CGGTATTCGGAATCTTGCACGCCCTCGCTCAAGCCTTCGTCACTGGTCCCGCCACCAAACGTTTCGGCGA
GAAGCAGGCCATTATCGCCGGCATGGCGGCCGACGCGCTGGGCTACGTCTTGCTGGCGTTCGCGACGCGA
GGCTGGATGGCCTTCCCCATTATGATTCTTCTCGCTTCCGGCGGCATCGGGATGCCCGCGTTGCAGGCCA
TGCTGTCCAGGCAGGTAGATGACGACCATCAGGGACAGCTTCAAGGATCGCTCGCGGCTCTTACCAGCCT
AACTTCGATCATTGGACCGCTGATCGTCACGGCGATTTATGCCGCCTCGGCGAGCACATGGAACGGGTTG
GCATGGATTGTAGGCGCCGCCCTATACCTTGTCTGCCTCCCCGCGTTGCGTCGCGGTGCATGGAGCCGGG
CCACCTCGACCTGAATGGAAGCCGGCGGCACCTCGCTAACGGATTCACCACTCCAAGAATTGGAGCCAAT
CAATTCTTGCGGAGAACTGTGAATGCGCAAACCAACCCTTGGCAGAACATATCCATCGCGTCCGCCATCT
CCAGCAGCCGCACGCGGCGCATCTCGGGCAGCGTTGGGTCCTGGCCACGGGTGCGCATGATCGTGCTCCT
GTCGTTGAGGACCCGGCTAGGCTGGCGGGGTTGCCTTACTGGTTAGCAGAATGAATCACCGATACGCGAG
CGAACGTGAAGCGACTGCTGCTGCAAAACGTCTGCGACCTGAGCAACAACATGAATGGTCTTCGGTTTCC
GTGTTTCGTAAAGTCTGGAAACGCGGAAGTCAGCGCCCTGCACCATTATGTTCCGGATCTGCATCGCAGG
ATGCTGCTGGCTACCCTGTGGAACACCTACATCTGTATTAACGAAGCGCTGGCATTGACCCTGAGTGATT
TTTCTCTGGTCCCGCCGCATCCATACCGCCAGTTGTTTACCCTCACAACGTTCCAGTAACCGGGCATGTT
CATCATCAGTAACCCGTATCGTGAGCATCCTCTCTCGTTTCATCGGTATCATTACCCCCATGAACAGAAA
TCCCCCTTACACGGAGGCATCAGTGACCAAACAGGAAAAAACCGCCCTTAACATGGCCCGCTTTATCAGA
AGCCAGACATTAACGCTTCTGGAGAAACTCAACGAGCTGGACGCGGATGAACAGGCAGACATCTGTGAAT
CGCTTCACGACCACGCTGATGAGCTTTACCGCAGCTGCCTCGCGCGTTTCGGTGATGACGGTGAAAACCT
CTGACACATGCAGCTCCCGGAGACGGTCACAGCTTGTCTGTAAGCGGATGCCGGGAGCAGACAAGCCCGT
CAGGGCGCGTCAGCGGGTGTTGGCGGGTGTCGGGGCGCAGCCATGACCCAGTCACGTAGCGATAGCGGAG
TGTATACTGGCTTAACTATGCGGCATCAGAGCAGATTGTACTGAGAGTGCACCATATGCGGTGTGAAATA
CCGCACAGATGCGTAAGGAGAAAATACCGCATCAGGCGCTCTTCCGCTTCCTCGCTCACTGACTCGCTGC
GCTCGGTCGTTCGGCTGCGGCGAGCGGTATCAGCTCACTCAAAGGCGGTAATACGGTTATCCACAGAATC
AGGGGATAACGCAGGAAAGAACATGTGAGCAAAAGGCCAGCAAAAGGCCAGGAACCGTAAAAAGGCCGCG
TTGCTGGCGTTTTTCCATAGGCTCCGCCCCCCTGACGAGCATCACAAAAATCGACGCTCAAGTCAGAGGT
GGCGAAACCCGACAGGACTATAAAGATACCAGGCGTTTCCCCCTGGAAGCTCCCTCGTGCGCTCTCCTGT
TCCGACCCTGCCGCTTACCGGATACCTGTCCGCCTTTCTCCCTTCGGGAAGCGTGGCGCTTTCTCATAGC
TCACGCTGTAGGTATCTCAGTTCGGTGTAGGTCGTTCGCTCCAAGCTGGGCTGTGTGCACGAACCCCCCG
TTCAGCCCGACCGCTGCGCCTTATCCGGTAACTATCGTCTTGAGTCCAACCCGGTAAGACACGACTTATC
GCCACTGGCAGCAGCCACTGGTAACAGGATTAGCAGAGCGAGGTATGTAGGCGGTGCTACAGAGTTCTTG
AAGTGGTGGCCTAACTACGGCTACACTAGAAGGACAGTATTTGGTATCTGCGCTCTGCTGAAGCCAGTTA
CCTTCGGAAAAAGAGTTGGTAGCTCTTGATCCGGCAAACAAACCACCGCTGGTAGCGGTGGTTTTTTTGT
TTGCAAGCAGCAGATTACGCGCAGAAAAAAAGGATCTCAAGAAGATCCTTTGATCTTTTCTACGGGGTCT
GACGCTCAGTGGAACGAAAACTCACGTTAAGGGATTTTGGTCATGAGATTATCAAAAAGGATCTTCACCT
AGATCCTTTTAAATTAAAAATGAAGTTTTAAATCAATCTAAAGTATATATGAGTAAACTTGGTCTGACAG
TTACCAATGCTTAATCAGTGAGGCACCTATCTCAGCGATCTGTCTATTTCGTTCATCCATAGTTGCCTGA
CTCCCCGTCGTGTAGATAACTACGATACGGGAGGGCTTACCATCTGGCCCCAGTGCTGCAATGATACCGC
GAGACCCACGCTCACCGGCTCCAGATTTATCAGCAATAAACCAGCCAGCCGGAAGGGCCGAGCGCAGAAG
TGGTCCTGCAACTTTATCCGCCTCCATCCAGTCTATTAATTGTTGCCGGGAAGCTAGAGTAAGTAGTTCG
CCAGTTAATAGTTTGCGCAACGTTGTTGCCATTGCTGCAGGCATCGTGGTGTCACGCTCGTCGTTTGGTA
TGGCTTCATTCAGCTCCGGTTCCCAACGATCAAGGCGAGTTACATGATCCCCCATGTTGTGCAAAAAAGC
GGTTAGCTCCTTCGGTCCTCCGATCGTTGTCAGAAGTAAGTTGGCCGCAGTGTTATCACTCATGGTTATG
GCAGCACTGCATAATTCTCTTACTGTCATGCCATCCGTAAGATGCTTTTCTGTGACTGGTGAGTACTCAA
CCAAGTCATTCTGAGAATAGTGTATGCGGCGACCGAGTTGCTCTTGCCCGGCGTCAACACGGGATAATAC
CGCGCCACATAGCAGAACTTTAAAAGTGCTCATCATTGGAAAACGTTCTTCGGGGCGAAAACTCTCAAGG
ATCTTACCGCTGTTGAGATCCAGTTCGATGTAACCCACTCGTGCACCCAACTGATCTTCAGCATCTTTTA
CTTTCACCAGCGTTTCTGGGTGAGCAAAAACAGGAAGGCAAAATGCCGCAAAAAAGGGAATAAGGGCGAC
ACGGAAATGTTGAATACTCATACTCTTCCTTTTTCAATATTATTGAAGCATTTATCAGGGTTATTGTCTC
ATGAGCGGATACATATTTGAATGTATTTAGAAAAATAAACAAATAGGGGTTCCGCGCACATTTCCCCGAA
AAGTGCCACCTGACGTCTAAGAAACCATTATTATCATGACATTAACCTATAAAAATAGGCGTATCACGAG
GCCCTTTCGTCTTCAAGAATTCTCATGTTTGACAGCTTATCATCGATAAGCTTCAGTTGAAGATATTAAG
AACAGCCTCGCAGATGACGAATCATTGGGATTCCCATCTTTTTTGTTTGTTGAAGGCGACACCATTGGTT
TTGCCAGAACTGTTTTCGGGCCGACCACATCCGATCTGACAGATTTTTTAATCGGGAAAGGAATGTCATT
AAGCAGTGGAGAGCGCGTTCAGATAGAGCCACTGATGAGGGGAACCACCAAAGACGATGTTATGCATATG
CATTTCATCGGCCGAACAACGGTGAAGGTAGAAGCCAAGCTACCTGTATTTGGCGATATATTAAAGGTCT
TAGGGGCAACAGATATTGAAGGGGAGCTTTTTGACTCATTGGATATAGTCATTAAGCCAAAATTTAAAAG
GGATATAAAAAAGGTTGCCAAGGATATTATTTTTAACCCGTCACCTCAATTTTCAGACATTAGCCTGCGG
GCAAAAGATGAGGCCGGAGATATTTTAACAGAACATTATCTATCAGAAAAAGGCCATCTCTCAGCGCCTC
TGAACAAGGTCACCAATGCTGAGATAGCTGAAGAGATGGCATATTGCTACGCAAGAATGAAAAGTGATAT
ACTGGAATGTTTTAAAAGGCAGGTGGGCAAAGTTAAGGATTAATTATCAGGAGTAATTATGCGGAACAGA
ATCATGCCTGGTGTTTACATAGTAATAATTCCTTACGTTATCGTAAGCATTTGCTATCTCCTTTTCCGCC
ACTACATTCCTGGTGTTTCTTTTTCAGCTCATAGAGATGGTCTTGGGGCGACATTGTCATCATATGCAGG
AACCATGATTGCAATCCTGATTGCTGCCTTGACGTTTCTAATCGGAAGCAGAACGCGCCGACTGGCCAAG
ATTAGAGAGTATGGGTATATGACATCGGTAGTTATTGTCTATGCCCTTAGTTTTGTTGAGCTTGGAGCTT
TGTTTTTCTGCGGGTTATTGCTTCTTTCCAGCATAAGCGGCTACATGATACCCACTATCGCCATCGGCAT
TGCCTCTGCATCGTTCATTCATATATGCATCCTTGTTTTCCAACTATATAATTTGACCAGAGAACAAGAA
TAACCCGGCCTCAGCGCCGGGTTTTCTTTGCCTCACGATCGCCCCCAAAACACATAACCAATTGTATTTA
TTGAAAAATAAATAGATACAACTCACTAAACATAGCAATTCAGATCTCTCACCTACCAAACAATGCCCCC
CTGCAAAAAATAAATTCAT
Features (pLannotate 1.2.2; 16 found; start..end, strand, type, name):
     75..106     +  promoter       PLtetO-1 promoter (fragment): modified phage lambda PL promoter with tet operator sites (Lutz and Bujard, 1997)
    309..374     +  CDS            λ N peptide: N-terminal RNA-binding domain from the λ bacteriophage antiterminator protein N (Baron-Benhamou et al., 2004)
    737..1567    +  CDS            ecoRIR: T2E1_ECOLX - Experimental evidence at protein level: Swiss-Prot protein existence level 1. Recognizes the double-stranded sequence GAATTC and cleaves after G-1. From Escherichia coli.
   1600..2577    +  CDS            ecoRIM: MTE1_ECOLX - Protein inferred from homology: Swiss-Prot protein existence level 3. This methylase recognizes the double-stranded sequence GAATTC, causes specific methylation on A-3 on both strands, and protects the DNA from cleavage by the EcoRI endonuclease. From Escherichia coli.
   2614..2847    +  CDS            N (fragment): REGN_LAMBD - Experimental evidence at protein level: Swiss-Prot protein existence level 1. Plays a role as a transcriptional antitermination factor that allows the virus to initiate its lytic phase. Activates expression of the delayed viral early genes by modifying host RNA polymerase (RNAP) into a form that is resistant to termination signals. This antitermination function requires the host NusA protein which serves to stabilize the interaction between antitermination protein N and host RNA polymerase. From Escherichia phage lambda (Bacteriophage lambda).
   2854..3387    -  CDS            sieB: SIEB_LAMBD - Also known as git. Protein predicted: Swiss-Prot protein existence level 4. Has a role in the prevention of superinfection by phages that are insensitive to repression. From Escherichia phage lambda (Bacteriophage lambda).
   3381..4284    +  CDS            TcR (fragment): tetracycline efflux protein; tet; confers resistance to tetracycline
   4526..4906    -  CDS            YPB1_ECOLX: Protein predicted: Swiss-Prot protein existence level 4. From Escherichia coli.
   4923..5114    +  CDS            rop: Rop protein, which maintains plasmids at low copy number; rop
   5216..5356    +  misc_feature   bom: basis of mobility region from pBR322
   5542..6130    -  rep_origin     ori: high-copy-number ColE1/pMB1/pBR322/pUC origin of replication
   6301..7161    -  CDS            AmpR: β-lactamase; bla; confers resistance to ampicillin, carbenicillin, and related antibiotics
   7162..7266    -  promoter       AmpR promoter: bla
   7379..7403    +  promoter       tet promoter (fragment): E. coli promoter for tetracycline efflux protein gene
   7400..8020    +  CDS            rexA (fragment): REXA_BP434 - Also known as rex. Protein inferred from homology: Swiss-Prot protein existence level 3. Inhibits the growth of unrelated coliphages, including T4rII, T5lr, T1, and some mutants of T7, P22, phi-80, and lambda. It controls the activity of gene S and may inhibit the establishment of lysogeny by the repressor protein (By similarity). From Enterobacteria phage 434 (Bacteriophage 434).
   8039..8470    +  CDS            rexB: REXB_LAMBD - Experimental evidence at protein level: Swiss-Prot protein existence level 1. May participate in viral genome replication by preventing the degradation of lambda-O protein (protein playing a role in DNA replication). May also prevent host cell death under conditions of nutrient starvation. From Escherichia phage lambda (Bacteriophage lambda).
