[The description below was written by a language model from this plasmid's Addgene catalogue record and pLannotate feature annotations shown in this document.]
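Description:
pSCC2 is a bacterial expression plasmid built on the pKC30 backbone for overproducing the EcoRI restriction endonuclease together with its companion EcoRI modification methylase in E. coli. The catalogue lists no promoter, but the annotated sequence shows a phage lambda PL-type promoter fragment (matched as a partial PLtetO-1 hit) upstream of the start of the lambda N gene. The roughly 2.2 kb restriction-modification insert, cloned at an HpaI site, appears to split N: an N-terminal N peptide lies before ecoRIR and ecoRIM, and a further N fragment follows them. Both genes read in the same direction as the promoter, so the endonuclease and methylase are co-transcribed. The methylase protects host GAATTC sites from cleavage by the nuclease. Neither protein carries a tag or mutation.

The rest of the plasmid is pBR322-like, with a ColE1/pMB1 origin, rop, the bom region, an ampicillin-resistance gene with its own promoter used for selection, and only a fragment of the tetracycline-resistance gene. Additional lambda sequences (sieB, rexA fragment, rexB) flank the expression region. The record specifies a lambda-lysogenic host and lower-temperature propagation with expression triggered by a temperature upshift. This is consistent with repression of PL by a prophage-supplied, heat-sensitive repressor, though the record does not name the repressor allele.

The catalogue gives a total size of 5.2 kb, whereas the sequenced record is 8,629 nt; the cause of this difference is not explained. The plasmid was deposited in connection with large-scale purification of the two EcoRI enzymes.
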