Addgene plasmid #39993: pSCC2
Depositing lab: Paul Modrich. Depositing organization: Duke University. Publication: Isolation of gram quantities of EcoRI restriction and modification enzymes from an overproducing strain. Cheng SC, Kim R, King K, Kim SH, Modrich P. J Biol Chem. 1984 Sep 25;259(18):11571-5. PubMed 6088551.
Backbone
  Vector backbone: pKC30
  Backbone manufacturer: n/a
  Backbone size w/o insert (bp): 3000
  Total vector size (bp): 5200
  Vector type: Bacterial Expression
Growth in bacteria
  Bacterial resistance: Ampicillin, 50 μg/mL
  Growth temperature: 30°C
  Growth strain: JC4588 lambda+
  Growth instructions: Induce expression by transfer to 37˚C.
  Copy number: Unknown
Gene/Insert
  Gene/Insert name: EcoRI endonuclease & EcoRI methylase
  Species: E. coli
  Insert size (bp): 2210
  Mutation: none
  GenBank ID: J01675.1
  Promoter: n/a
  Tag / fusion protein: none
  Cloning method: Restriction Enzyme; 5′ cloning site HpaI (unknown if destroyed); 3′ cloning site HpaI (unknown if destroyed)
  Sequencing primers: 5′ n/a; 3′ n/a
Terms and licenses: Academic/Nonprofit Terms; Industry Terms: Not Available to Industry
Depositor comments: pKC30 plasmid derivation is described in Nature (1981) 292, 128-132. Please note that this plasmid may require a unique bacterial strain, so make sure to confirm that you can also obtain the appropriate growth strain. Please contact us or contact our distributors if you have any questions.
How to cite: pSCC2 was a gift from Paul Modrich (Addgene plasmid # 39993 ; http://n2t.net/addgene:39993 ; RRID:Addgene_39993)
