>Addgene plasmid #39993 | pSCC2 | addgene partial sequence | sequence record 55208 | pLTet-F 5'-ACTGAGCACATCAGCAGGAC-3'
TAAGCCCTGAAGAAGGGCAGCATTCAAAGCAGAAGGCTTTGGGGTGTGTGATACGAAACGAAGCATTGGC
CGTAAGTGCGATTCCGGATTAGCTGCCAATGTGCCAATCGCGGGGGGTTTTCGTTCAGGACTACAACTGC
CACACACCACCAAAGCTAACTGACAGGAGAATCCAGATGGATGCACAAACACGCCGCCGCGAACGTCGCG
CAGAGAAACAGGCTCAATGGAAAGCAGCAAATCCCCTGTTGGTTGGGGTAAGCGCAAAACCAGTTGATCC
GGCTGGAAATACAGGAACGCACACTGGATGGTCCTTCGTTGTCGCTGTGATGGCGAAACTATGAAAAATG
GCAGGTTCGGTGGATTTTGACGGGCTAATGTGGTCTGCACCATCTGGTTGCATAGGTATTCATACGGTTA
AAATTTATCAGGCGCGATCGCGGCAGTTTTTCGGGTGGTTTGTTGCCATTTTTACCTGTCTGCTGCCGTG
ATCGCGATGAACGCGTTTTAGCGGTGCGTACAATTAAGGGATTATGGTAAATCAAACGTATGTTAATCTA
TCGACATATGTAACTTTATAAAATAACAGTGGAAACATGGATTCATGTCTAATAAAAAACAGTCAAATAG
GCTAACTGAACAACATAAGTTATCTCAAGGTGTAATTGGGATTTTTGGGGATTATGCAAAAGCTCATGAT
CTCGCTGTTGGTGAGGTTTCAAAATTAGTAAAGAAAGCTCTTAGCAACGAATACCCTCAATTATCATTTC
GATATAGAGATAGTATAAAGAAAACAGAAATAAATGAAGCTTTAAAAAAAATTGACCCTGATCTTGGCGG
TACTTTATTTGTTTCAAATTCCAGCATCAAACCTGATGGTGGAATTGTAGAGGTCAAAGATGATTATGGT
GAATGGAGAGTTGTACTTGTTGCTGAAG
