>Addgene plasmid #39993 | pSCC2 | addgene partial sequence | sequence record 55604 | EcoliMeth-F 5'-catctcgggagaggtgtttc-3'
CTGCTTATGGCTAACTAACCTAGATGTCTTTATTAGGCATAAAGACTTGCCTCTTACAAGAAAATATTTT
GGGAATGAAAGTTCATATCCAAAATATGATAATTATGATGCTATAAATGTAAACAAAACAAAGGATATTC
CATTAGATTACAATGGGGTTATGGGGGTTCCTATCACATTCTTGCATAAGTTTAACCCTGAGCAATTTGA
GTTAATAAAATTTAGAAAGGGTGTTGATGAAAAAGATTTGTCTATAAATGGTAAATGCCCTTATTTCAGA
ATTTTGATAAAAAACAAACGATTACAAAAGTAATTGATGTTTGTTAGTTTTTTCTTGAGATCATTAGCTT
CCCGGATCAACCGCCCTATTCTCTCGCTGAATCGCAAACCGAAATCACGAGTAGAAAGCGCACTAAATCC
GATAGACCTTACAGTGCTGGCTGAATACCACAAACAGATTGAAAGCAACCTGCAACGTATTGAGCGCAAG
AATCAGCGCACATGGTACAGCAAGCCTGGCGAACGCGGCATAACATGCAGTGGACGCCAGAAAATTAAGG
GAAAATCGATTCCTCTTATCTAGTTACTTAGATATTGGCCTTGGCTTTATCTCAATATTATATGGATCAT
AGCTGGCAACTAATTCAGTCCAGTAAATATCCTCAATAGGGAATAATATATGCTTTCCATTCCATCGGGA
AAAAGTTTTGTTCAACACACCAAGCTCAATCAACTCACTAATGTATGGGAATTGTTTTGATGTAACCACA
TACTTCCTGCCTTCATTAAGGGCTGCGCACAAAAACCATAGATTGCTCTTCCTGTAAAGGTTTTGGAATT
ACTGATCGCACTTTTATCGTTTT
